Addgene plasmid #125580: pCALNL-NaChBac
Purpose: Cre-dependent expression of NaChBac (FLAG-tagged) in mammalian cells.
Depositing lab: Takeshi Imai. Depositing organization: Kyushu University. Publication: Activity-dependent local protection and lateral inhibition control synaptic competition in developing mitral cells in mice. Fujimoto S, Leiwe MN, Aihara S, Sakaguchi R, Muroyama Y, Kobayakawa R, Kobayakawa K, Saito T, Imai T. Dev Cell. 2023 Jul 24;58(14):1221-1236.e7. doi: 10.1016/j.devcel.2023.05.004. Epub 2023 Jun 7. PubMed 37290446.
Backbone
  Vector backbone: pCALNL
  Vector type: Mammalian Expression, Cre/Lox
Growth in bacteria
  Bacterial resistance: Ampicillin, 100 μg/mL
  Growth temperature: 37°C
  Growth strain: DH5alpha
  Copy number: High Copy
Gene/Insert
  Gene/Insert name: NaChBac
  Species: Bacillus Hallodurans C-125
  Tag / fusion protein: FLAG (C terminal on insert)
Resource information
  A portion of this plasmid was derived from a plasmid made by: pCALNL vector is derived from Addgene #13770. NaChBac is derived from Clapham lab (Harvard).
Terms and licenses: Academic/Nonprofit Terms; Industry Terms: Not Available to Industry
Depositor comments: Please visit https://www.biorxiv.org/content/10.1101/625616v2 for bioRxiv preprint.
How to cite: pCALNL-NaChBac was a gift from Takeshi Imai (Addgene plasmid # 125580 ; http://n2t.net/addgene:125580 ; RRID:Addgene_125580)
