[The description below was written by a language model from this plasmid's Addgene catalogue record and pLannotate feature annotations shown in this document.]
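Description:
pCALNL-NaChBac is a mammalian expression plasmid built on the pCALNL backbone for Cre-dependent expression of NaChBac, a bacterial voltage-gated sodium channel from Bacillus halodurans C-125, carrying a C-terminal FLAG tag. It is propagated in E. coli as a high-copy plasmid through a ColE1/pUC-type origin and is selected with ampicillin via the β-lactamase gene. Remnants of lac regulatory elements and an SV40 origin with a nearby SV40 polyadenylation signal are also annotated in the backbone. The SV40 origin would permit episomal replication in cells expressing large T antigen.

Expression is driven by a CAG-type promoter, assembled from the CMV immediate-early enhancer, the chicken β-actin promoter and a chimeric chicken β-actin/rabbit β-globin intron. Immediately downstream lies a lox-stop-lox cassette: two loxP sites on the same strand flank a neomycin phosphotransferase coding sequence, a fragment of the ble gene and an SV40 poly(A) signal. In the absence of Cre, transcripts terminate within this cassette and the downstream channel is not expressed. Cre recombinase excises the floxed segment, bringing the NaChBac open reading frame under direct control of the promoter.

The annotation tool did not label the NaChBac coding region itself, but the unannotated interval between the second loxP site and the FLAG fragment corresponds to where the insert should sit. It is followed by rabbit β-globin 3′ sequence and its poly(A) signal.

The record gives the purpose simply as Cre-dependent NaChBac expression in mammalian cells. The associated publication concerns activity-dependent synaptic competition in developing mouse mitral cells, which is consistent with using the channel to alter neuronal excitability in Cre-defined cells.
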