Features (pLannotate 1.2.2; 22 found; start..end, strand, type, name):
    139..1155    +  intron         chimeric intron: chimera between introns from chicken β-actin and rabbit β-globin
   1230..1263    +  protein_bind   loxP: Cre-mediated recombination occurs in the 8-bp core sequence (GCATACAT). Cre recombinase
   1313..2104    +  CDS            neo: KKA2_KLEPN - Also known as kan, nptII. Experimental evidence at protein level: Swiss-Prot protein existence level 1. Resistance to kanamycin, neomycin, paromomycin, ribostamycin, butirosin and gentamicin B. From Klebsiella pneumoniae.
   2128..2280    +  CDS            ble (fragment): BLE_KLEPN - Experimental evidence at protein level: Swiss-Prot protein existence level 1. Binding protein with a strong affinity to the bleomycin family of antibiotics. Binds to CL990; an antimitotic-antibiotic compound. From Klebsiella pneumoniae.
   2287..2421    +  polyA_signal   SV40 poly(A) signal: SV40 polyadenylation signal
   2435..2468    +  protein_bind   loxP: Cre-mediated recombination occurs in the 8-bp core sequence (GCATACAT). Cre recombinase
   3339..3359    +  CDS            FLAG (fragment): FLAG® epitope tag, followed by an enterokinase cleavage site
   3371..3442    +  CDS            HBB (fragment): HBB_PONPY - Experimental evidence at transcript level: Swiss-Prot protein existence level 2. Involved in oxygen transport from the lung to the various peripheral tissues. From Pongo pygmaeus (Bornean orangutan).
   3513..3568    +  polyA_signal   β-globin poly(A) signal: rabbit β-globin polyadenylation signal (Gil and Proudfoot, 1987)
   3953..3969    -  protein_bind   lac operator: The lac repressor binds to the lac operator to inhibit transcription in E. coli. This inhibition can be relieved by adding lactose or isopropyl-β-D-thiogalactopyranoside (IPTG). lac repressor encoded by lacI
   3977..4007    -  promoter       lac promoter: promoter for the E. coli lac operon
   4022..4043    -  protein_bind   CAP binding site: CAP binding activates transcription in the presence of cAMP. E. coli catabolite activator protein
   4056..4095    -  CDS            lacI (fragment): lac repressor; lacI; The lac repressor binds to the lac operator to inhibit transcription in E. coli. This inhibition can be relieved by adding lactose or isopropyl-β-D-thiogalactopyranoside (IPTG).
   4102..4124    +  promoter       SV40 promoter (fragment): SV40 enhancer and early promoter
   4128..4262    +  rep_origin     SV40 ori: SV40 origin of replication
   4282..4416    +  polyA_signal   SV40 poly(A) signal: SV40 polyadenylation signal
   4418..4472    -  CDS            lacI (fragment): lac repressor; lacI; The lac repressor binds to the lac operator to inhibit transcription in E. coli. This inhibition can be relieved by adding lactose or isopropyl-β-D-thiogalactopyranoside (IPTG).
   4655..5243    -  rep_origin     ori: high-copy-number ColE1/pMB1/pBR322/pUC origin of replication
   5414..6274    -  CDS            AmpR: β-lactamase; bla; confers resistance to ampicillin, carbenicillin, and related antibiotics
   6275..6379    -  promoter       AmpR promoter: bla
   6410..6789    +  enhancer       CMV enhancer: human cytomegalovirus immediate early enhancer
   6791..138     +  promoter       chicken β-actin promoter (across the origin): No description available
>Addgene plasmid #125580 | pCALNL-NaChBac | addgene full sequence | sequence record 243962 | Addgene NGS Result
GGGCGGGGCGAGGGGCGGGGCGGGGCGAGGCGGAGAGGTGCGGCGGCAGCCAATCAGAGCGGCGCGCTCC
GAAAGTTTCCTTTTATGGCGAGGCGGCGGCGGCGGCGGCCCTATAAAAAGCGAAGCGCGCGGCGGGCGGG
AGTCGCTGCGCGCTGCCTTCGCCCCGTGCCCCGCTCCGCCGCCGCCTCGCGCCGCCCGCCCCGGCTCTGA
CTGACCGCGTTACTCCCACAGGTGAGCGGGCGGGACGGCCCTTCTCCTCCGGGCTGTAATTAGCGCTTGG
TTTAATGACGGCTTGTTTCTTTTCTGTGGCTGCGTGAAAGCCTTGAGGGGCTCCGGGAGGGCCCTTTGTG
CGGGGGGAGCGGCTCGGGGGGTGCGTGCGTGTGTGTGTGCGTGGGGAGCGCCGCGTGCGGCTCCGCGCTG
CCCGGCGGCTGTGAGCGCTGCGGGCGCGGCGCGGGGCTTTGTGCGCTCCGCAGTGTGCGCGAGGGGAGCG
CGGCCGGGGGCGGTGCCCCGCGGTGCGGGGGGGGCTGCGAGGGGAACAAAGGCTGCGTGCGGGGTGTGTG
CGTGGGGGGGTGAGCAGGGGGTGTGGGCGCGTCGGTCGGGCTGCAACCCCCCCTGCACCCCCCTCCCCGA
GTTGCTGAGCACGGCCCGGCTTCGGGTGCGGGGCTCCGTACGGGGCGTGGCGCGGGGCTCGCCGTGCCGG
GCGGGGGGTGGCGGCAGGTGGGGGTGCCGGGCGGGGCGGGGCCGCCTCGGGCCGGGGAGGGCTCGGGGGA
GGGGCGCGGCGGCCCCCGGAGCGCCGGCGGCTGTCGAGGCGCGGCGAGCCGCAGCCATTGCCTTTTATGG
TAATCGTGCGAGAGGGCGCAGGGACTTCCTTTGTCCCAAATCTGTGCGGAGCCGAAATCTGGGAGGCGCC
GCCGCACCCCCTCTAGCGGGCGCGGGGCGAAGCGGTGCGGCGCCGGCAGGAAGGAAATGGGCGGGGAGGG
CCTTCGTGCGTCGCCGCGCCGCCGTCCCCTTCTCCCTCTCCAGCCTCGGGGCTGTCCGCGGGGGGACGGC
TGCCTTCGGGGGGGACGGGGCAGGGCGGGGTTCGGCTTCTGGCGTGTGACCGGCGGCTCTAGAGCCTCTG
CTAACCATGTTCATGCCTTCTTCTTTTTCCTACAGCTCCTGGGCAACGTGCTGGTTATTGTGCTGTCTCA
TCATTTTGGCAAAGAATTGATTAATTCGAGCGAACGCGTATAACTTCGTATAGCATACATTATACGAAGT
TATCTCGAGTCGGATTTGATCTGATCAAGAGACAGGATGAGGATCGTTTCGCATGATTGAACAAGATGGA
TTGCACGCAGGTTCTCCGGCCGCTTGGGTGGAGAGGCTATTCGGCTATGACTGGGCACAACAGACAATCG
GCTGCTCTGATGCCGCCGTGTTCCGGCTGTCAGCGCAGGGGCGCCCGGTTCTTTTTGTCAAGACCGACCT
GTCCGGTGCCCTGAATGAACTGCAGGACGAGGCAGCGCGGCTATCGTGGCTGGCCACGACGGGCGTTCCT
TGCGCAGCTGTGCTCGACGTTGTCACTGAAGCGGGAAGGGACTGGCTGCTATTGGGCGAAGTGCCGGGGC
AGGATCTCCTGTCATCTCACCTTGCTCCTGCCGAGAAAGTATCCATCATGGCTGATGCAATGCGGCGGCT
GCATACGCTTGATCCGGCTACCTGCCCATTCGACCACCAAGCGAAACATCGCATCGAGCGAGCACGTACT
CGGATGGAAGCCGGTCTTGTCGATCAGGATGATCTGGACGAAGAGCATCAGGGGCTCGCGCCAGCCGAAC
TGTTCGCCAGGCTCAAGGCGCGCATGCCCGACGGCGAGGATCTCGTCGTGACCCATGGCGATGCCTGCTT
GCCGAATATCATGGTGGAAAATGGCCGCTTTTCTGGATTCATCGACTGTGGCCGGCTGGGTGTGGCGGAC
CGCTATCAGGACATAGCGTTGGCTACCCGTGATATTGCTGAAGAGCTTGGCGGCGAATGGGCTGACCGCT
TCCTCGTGCTTTACGGTATCGCCGCTCCCGATTCGCAGCGCATCGCCTTCTATCGCCTTCTTGACGAGTT
CTTCTGAGCGGGACTCTGGGGTTCGAAATGACCGACCAAGCGACGCCCAACCTGCCATCACGAGATTTCG
ATTCCACCGCCGCCTTCTATGAAAGGTTGGGCTTCGGAATCGTTTTCCGGGACGCCGGCTGGATGATCCT
CCAGCGCGGGGATCTCATGCTGGAGTTCTTCGCCCACCCCATCGATAACTTGTTTATTGCAGCTTATAAT
GGTTACAAATAAAGCAATAGCATCACAAATTTCACAAATAAAGCATTTTTTTCACTGCATTCTAGTTGTG
GTTTGTCCAAACTCATCAATGTATCTTATCATGTCTGGATCAATCCGAACGCGTATAACTTCGTATAGCA
TACATTATACGAAGTTATCTCGAGTCGCTCGGTACGATTTAAATTGAATTCGCCACCATGAAAATGGAAG
CTAGACAGAAACAGAACAGTTTCACTAGTAAAATGCAAAAAATCGTGAATCATCGGGCGTTTACGTTTAC
GGTGATCGCGTTAATTCTTTTTAATGCCCTTATCGTTGGAATCGAAACCTATCCACGTATTTATGCTGAT
CATAAATGGTTATTCTATCGAATAGATCTTGTTCTTCTCTGGATCTTCACGATTGAAATTGCGATGCGCT
TTTTAGCTTCGAATCCGAAATCAGCTTTTTTTCGAAGTTCATGGAATTGGTTTGATTTCTTAATTGTAGC
CGCAGGTCATATATTTGCAGGTGCTCAATTTGTGACGGTTCTCCGTATTTTACGGGTTCTCAGGGTACTA
CGGGCCATCTCAGTTGTTCCATCGTTGCGCAGGTTAGTTGATGCGTTGGTGATGACGATCCCGGCGTTAG
GAAACATCTTAATCTTGATGAGCATTTTCTTCTATATTTTTGCCGTTATCGGGACGATGTTATTTCAGCA
TGTGTCGCCTGAATATTTCGGTAATTTACAGCTTAGTTTGTTAACATTGTTCCAAGTGGTCACGCTAGAG
TCATGGGCGAGCGGCGTCATGCGACCAATTTTTGCCGAAGTTCCGTGGTCTTGGCTTTATTTTGTCAGCT
TTGTCTTAATCGGTACGTTTATCATCTTTAACTTGTTTATCGGTGTAATCGTCAATAACGTTGAAAAAGC
AGAGTTAACGGACAATGAGGAAGATGGTGAAGCCGATGGGTTAAAACAAGAAATCTCAGCCTTAAGAAAA
GACGTAGCCGAGCTAAAAAGCTTGCTTAAACAATTGAAACTCGAGGACTACAAGGACGACGACGACAAGT
GAGCGGCCGCACTCCTCAGGTGCAGGCTGCCTATCAGAAGGTGGTGGCTGGTGTGGCCAATGCCCTGGCT
CACAAATACCACTGAGATCTTTTTCCCTCTGCCAAAAATTATGGGGACATCATGAAGCCCCTTGAGCATC
TGACTTCTGGCTAATAAAGGAAATTTATTTTCATTGCAATAGTGTGTTGGAATTTTTTGTGTCTCTCACT
CGGAAGGACATATGGGAGGGCAAATCATTTAAAACATCAGAATGAGTATTTGGTTTAGAGTTTGGCAACA
TATGCCCATATGCTGGCTGCCATGAACAAAGGTTGGCTATAAAGAGGTCATCAGTATATGAAACAGCCCC
CTGCTGTCCATTCCTTATTCCATAGAAAAGCCTTGACTTGAGGTTAGATTTTTTTTATATTTTGTTTTGT
GTTATTTTTTTCTTTAACATCCCTAAAATTTTCCTTACATGTTTTACTAGCCAGATTTTTCCTCCTCTCC
TGACTACTCCCAGTCATAGCTGTCCCTCTTCTCTTATGGAGATCCCTCGACCTGCAGCCCAAGCTTGGCG
TAATCATGGTCATAGCTGTTTCCTGTGTGAAATTGTTATCCGCTCACAATTCCACACAACATACGAGCCG
GAAGCATAAAGTGTAAAGCCTGGGGTGCCTAATGAGTGAGCTAACTCACATTAATTGCGTTGCGCTCACT
GCCCGCTTTCCAGTCGGGAAACCTGTCGTGCCAGCGGATCCGCATCTCAATTAGTCAGCAACCATAGTCC
CGCCCCTAACTCCGCCCAGTTCCGCCCATTCTCCGCCCCATGGCTGACTAATTTTTTTTATTTATGCAGA
GGCCGAGGCCGCCTCGGCCTCTGAGCTATTCCAGAAGTAGTGAGGAGGCTTTTTTGGAGGCCTAGGCTTT
TGCAAAAAGCTAACTTGTTTATTGCAGCTTATAATGGTTACAAATAAAGCAATAGCATCACAAATTTCAC
AAATAAAGCATTTTTTTCACTGCATTCTAGTTGTGGTTTGTCCAAACTCATCAATGTATCTTATCATGTC
TGGATCCGCTGCATTAATGAATCGGCCAACGCGCGGGGAGAGGCGGTTTGCGTATTGGGCGCTCTTCCGC
TTCCTCGCTCACTGACTCGCTGCGCTCGGTCGTTCGGCTGCGGCGAGCGGTATCAGCTCACTCAAAGGCG
GTAATACGGTTATCCACAGAATCAGGGGATAACGCAGGAAAGAACATGTGAGCAAAAGGCCAGCAAAAGG
CCAGGAACCGTAAAAAGGCCGCGTTGCTGGCGTTTTTCCATAGGCTCCGCCCCCCTGACGAGCATCACAA
AAATCGACGCTCAAGTCAGAGGTGGCGAAACCCGACAGGACTATAAAGATACCAGGCGTTTCCCCCTGGA
AGCTCCCTCGTGCGCTCTCCTGTTCCGACCCTGCCGCTTACCGGATACCTGTCCGCCTTTCTCCCTTCGG
GAAGCGTGGCGCTTTCTCATAGCTCACGCTGTAGGTATCTCAGTTCGGTGTAGGTCGTTCGCTCCAAGCT
GGGCTGTGTGCACGAACCCCCCGTTCAGCCCGACCGCTGCGCCTTATCCGGTAACTATCGTCTTGAGTCC
AACCCGGTAAGACACGACTTATCGCCACTGGCAGCAGCCACTGGTAACAGGATTAGCAGAGCGAGGTATG
TAGGCGGTGCTACAGAGTTCTTGAAGTGGTGGCCTAACTACGGCTACACTAGAAGAACAGTATTTGGTAT
CTGCGCTCTGCTGAAGCCAGTTACCTTCGGAAAAAGAGTTGGTAGCTCTTGATCCGGCAAACAAACCACC
GCTGGTAGCGGTGGTTTTTTTGTTTGCAAGCAGCAGATTACGCGCAGAAAAAAAGGATCTCAAGAAGATC
CTTTGATCTTTTCTACGGGGTCTGACGCTCAGTGGAACGAAAACTCACGTTAAGGGATTTTGGTCATGAG
ATTATCAAAAAGGATCTTCACCTAGATCCTTTTAAATTAAAAATGAAGTTTTAAATCAATCTAAAGTATA
TATGAGTAAACTTGGTCTGACAGTTACCAATGCTTAATCAGTGAGGCACCTATCTCAGCGATCTGTCTAT
TTCGTTCATCCATAGTTGCCTGACTCCCCGTCGTGTAGATAACTACGATACGGGAGGGCTTACCATCTGG
CCCCAGTGCTGCAATGATACCGCGAGACCCACGCTCACCGGCTCCAGATTTATCAGCAATAAACCAGCCA
GCCGGAAGGGCCGAGCGCAGAAGTGGTCCTGCAACTTTATCCGCCTCCATCCAGTCTATTAATTGTTGCC
GGGAAGCTAGAGTAAGTAGTTCGCCAGTTAATAGTTTGCGCAACGTTGTTGCCATTGCTACAGGCATCGT
GGTGTCACGCTCGTCGTTTGGTATGGCTTCATTCAGCTCCGGTTCCCAACGATCAAGGCGAGTTACATGA
TCCCCCATGTTGTGCAAAAAAGCGGTTAGCTCCTTCGGTCCTCCGATCGTTGTCAGAAGTAAGTTGGCCG
CAGTGTTATCACTCATGGTTATGGCAGCACTGCATAATTCTCTTACTGTCATGCCATCCGTAAGATGCTT
TTCTGTGACTGGTGAGTACTCAACCAAGTCATTCTGAGAATAGTGTATGCGGCGACCGAGTTGCTCTTGC
CCGGCGTCAATACGGGATAATACCGCGCCACATAGCAGAACTTTAAAAGTGCTCATCATTGGAAAACGTT
CTTCGGGGCGAAAACTCTCAAGGATCTTACCGCTGTTGAGATCCAGTTCGATGTAACCCACTCGTGCACC
CAACTGATCTTCAGCATCTTTTACTTTCACCAGCGTTTCTGGGTGAGCAAAAACAGGAAGGCAAAATGCC
GCAAAAAAGGGAATAAGGGCGACACGGAAATGTTGAATACTCATACTCTTCCTTTTTCAATATTATTGAA
GCATTTATCAGGGTTATTGTCTCATGAGCGGATACATATTTGAATGTATTTAGAAAAATAAACAAATAGG
GGTTCCGCGCACATTTCCCCGAAAAGTGCCACCTGGGTCGACATTGATTATTGACTAGTTATTAATAGTA
ATCAATTACGGGGTCATTAGTTCATAGCCCATATATGGAGTTCCGCGTTACATAACTTACGGTAAATGGC
CCGCCTGGCTGACCGCCCAACGACCCCCGCCCATTGACGTCAATAATGACGTATGTTCCCATAGTAACGC
CAATAGGGACTTTCCATTGACGTCAATGGGTGGAGTATTTACGGTAAACTGCCCACTTGGCAGTACATCA
AGTGTATCATATGCCAAGTACGCCCCCTATTGACGTCAATGACGGTAAATGGCCCGCCTGGCATTATGCC
CAGTACATGACCTTATGGGACTTTCCTACTTGGCAGTACATCTACGTATTAGTCATCGCTATTACCATGG
TCGAGGTGAGCCCCACGTTCTGCTTCACTCTCCCCATCTCCCCCCCCTCCCCACCCCCAATTTTGTATTT
ATTTATTTTTTAATTATTTTGTGCAGCGATGGGGGCGGGGGGGGGGGGGGGGCGCGCCAGGCGGGGCG
